Addgene plasmid #40511: pEMB018 / LRRK2_BC_1333_2210
Depositing lab: Michael J Fox Foundation MJFF. Depositing organization: Michael J Fox Foundation.
Backbone
  Vector backbone: pEMB018
  Backbone manufacturer: Emerald
  Vector type: Baculovirus
Growth in bacteria
  Bacterial resistance: Ampicillin, 100 μg/mL
  Growth temperature: 37°C
  Growth strain: Top10
  Copy number: High Copy
Gene/Insert
  Gene/Insert name: LRRK2
  Species: H. sapiens (human)
  Mutation: WT; aa1333_2210
  Entrez Gene: LRRK2 (a.k.a. AURA17, DARDARIN, PARK8, RIPK7, ROCO2)
  Promoter: polH
  Tag / fusion protein: 6xHis (N terminal on insert)
  Cloning method: Restriction Enzyme; 5′ cloning site BamHI (destroyed during cloning); 3′ cloning site HindIII (destroyed during cloning)
  Sequencing primers: 5′ DSP2466For:GAATTTCGTCGACAGATC; 3′ DSP2466Rev:AATAACCCGGATCAGCTT
Terms and licenses: Academic/Nonprofit Terms; Industry Terms
How to cite: pEMB018 / LRRK2_BC_1333_2210 was a gift from Michael J Fox Foundation MJFF (Addgene plasmid # 40511 ; http://n2t.net/addgene:40511 ; RRID:Addgene_40511)
