[The description below was written by a language model from this plasmid's Addgene catalogue record and pLannotate feature annotations shown in this document.]
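Description:
pEMB018 / LRRK2_BC_1333_2210 is a baculovirus transfer plasmid of about 10 kb, built on the Emerald pEMB018 backbone, for expressing a fragment of human LRRK2 in insect cells. In E. coli it is maintained through a high-copy ColE1/pUC-type origin and selected with ampicillin via the β-lactamase gene and its own promoter. An f1 phage origin and a remnant of lacZα are also annotated.

The expression cassette is flanked on one side by lef2 and ORF603 sequences and on the other by the ORF1629 recombination region. These are the AcMNPV homology arms that allow the cassette to be transferred into the polyhedrin locus of a baculovirus genome by homologous recombination in insect cells. Between the arms, the very late polyhedrin (polH) promoter drives the wild-type LRRK2 coding segment for amino acids 1333–2210, annotated as a roughly 2.6 kb fragment. LRRK2 (PARK8, dardarin) is a serine/threonine kinase that regulates RAB GTPases.

The catalogue lists a 6xHis tag at the N terminus of the insert. The feature table, however, detects a six-histidine stretch just downstream of the LRRK2 fragment and none upstream, so the tag position should be checked against the sequence. The insert was placed using BamHI and HindIII sites, both of which were destroyed during cloning.

In the opposite orientation, the late p6.9 promoter drives E. coli β-glucuronidase (GUS), which serves as a reporter for identifying recombinant virus. The record does not state a specific purpose. The design is consistent with producing His-tagged recombinant LRRK2 protein for purification and for biochemical or structural studies.
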