Features (pLannotate 1.2.2; 14 found; start..end, strand, type, name):
    329..453     +  CDS            lef2: baculovirus late expression factor 2
    491..1096    +  CDS            ORF603: baculovirus ORF603 protein
   1167..2972    -  CDS            GUS: β-glucuronidase; uidA (or gusA) from E. coli
   2987..3302    -  promoter       p6.9 promoter: Autographa californica p6.9; baculovirus late basic protein promoter
   3317..3408    +  promoter       polyhedrin promoter: polh from Autographa californica; promoter for the baculovirus polyhedrin gene
   3463..6096    +  CDS            LRRK2 (fragment): LRRK2_HUMAN - Also known as PARK8. Experimental evidence at protein level: Swiss-Prot protein existence level 1. Serine/threonine-protein kinase which phosphorylates a broad range of proteins involved in multiple processes such as neuronal plasticity, autophagy, and vesicle trafficking (PubMed:20949042, PubMed:22012985, PubMed:26824392, PubMed:29125462, PubMed:28720718, PubMed:29127255, PubMed:30398148, PubMed:29212815, PubMed:30635421, PubMed:21850687, PubMed:23395371, PubMed:17114044, PubMed:24687852, PubMed:26014385, PubMed:25201882). Is a key regulator of RAB GTPases by regulating the GTP/
   6120..6137    +  CDS            9xHis (fragment): 9xHis affinity tag
   6174..7531    +  misc_recomb    baculovirus recombination region (ORF1629): contains part of ORF1629
   7529..7606    -  CDS            P61 (fragment): P78_NPVAC - Experimental evidence at protein level: Swiss-Prot protein existence level 1. Plays a role in the transport of the nucleocapsids from the cytoplasm toward the host nucleus together with the host actin- polymerizing Arp2/3 complex. From Autographa californica nuclear polyhedrosis virus (AcMNPV).
   7794..8382    -  rep_origin     ori: high-copy-number ColE1/pMB1/pBR322/pUC origin of replication
   8553..9413    -  CDS            AmpR: β-lactamase; bla; confers resistance to ampicillin, carbenicillin, and related antibiotics
   9414..9518    -  promoter       AmpR promoter: bla
   9545..10000   +  rep_origin     f1 ori (sequence partly withheld): f1 bacteriophage origin of replication; arrow indicates direction of (+) strand synthesis
  10005..1       -  CDS            lacZα (fragment) (across the origin): LacZα fragment of β-galactosidase; lacZ fragment
>Addgene plasmid #40511 | pEMB018 / LRRK2_BC_1333_2210 | depositor full sequence | sequence record 52184 | pEMB018 / LRRK2_BC_1333_2210 sequence 10070 bps
GGAACGGCTCCGCCCACTATTAATGAAATTAAAAATTCCAATTTTAAAAAACGCAGCAAGAGAAACATTT
GTATGAAAGAATGCGTAGAAGGAAAGAAAAATGTCGTCGACATGCTGAACAACAAGATTAATATGCCTCC
GTGTATAAAAAAAATATTGAACGATTTGAAAGAAAACAATGTACCGCGCGGCGGTATGTACAGGAAGAGG
TTTATACTAAACTGTTACATTGCAAACGTGGTTTCGTGTGCCAAGTGTGAAAACCGATGTTTAATCAAGG
CTCTGACGCATTTCTACAACCACGACTCCAAGTGTGTGGGTGAAGTCATGCATCTTTTAATCAAATCCCA
AGATGTGTATAAACCACCAAACTGCCAAAAAATGAAAACTGTCGACAAGCTCTGTCCGTTTGCTGGCAAC
TGCAAGGGTCTCAATCCTATTTGTAATTATTGAATAATAAAACAATTATAAATGCTAAATTTGTTTTTTA
TTAACGATACAAACCAAACGCAACAAGAACATTTGTAGTATTATCTATAATTGAAAACGCGTAGTTATAA
TCGCTGAGGTAATATTTAAAATCATTTTCAAATGATTCACAGTTAATTTGCGACAATATAATTTTATTTT
CACATAAACTAGACGCCTTGTCGTCTTCTTCTTCGTATTCCTTCTCTTTTTCATTTTTCTCTTCATAAAA
ATTAACATAGTTATTATCGTATCCATATATGTATCTATCGTATAGAGTAAATTTTTTGTTGTCATAAATA
TATATGTCTTTTTTAATGGGGTGTATAGTACCGCTGCGCATAGTTTTTCTGTAATTTACAACAGTGCTAT
TTTCTGGTAGTTCTTCGGAGTGTGTTGCTTTAATTATTAAATTTATATAATCAATGAATTTGGGATCGTC
GGTTTTGTACAATATGTTGCCGGCATAGTACGCAGCTTCTTCTAGTTCAATTACACCATTTTTTAGCAGC
ACCGGATTAACATAACTTTCCAAAATGTTGTACGAACCGTTAAACAAAAACAGTTCACCTCCCTTTTCTA
TACTATTGTCTGCGAGCAGTTGTTTGTTGTTAAAAATAACAGCCATTGTAATGAGACGCACAAACTAATA
TCACAAACTGGAAATGTCTATCAATATATAGTTGCTGATCAGATCCTCATTGTTTGCCTCCCTGCTGCGG
TTTTTCACCGAAGTTCATGCCAGTCCAGCGTTTTTGCAGCAGAAAAGCCGCCGACTTCGGTTTGCGGTCG
CGAGTGAAGATCCCTTTCTTGTTACCGCCAACGCGCAATATGCCTTGCGAGGTCGCAAAATCGGCGAAAT
TCCATACCTGTTCACCGACGACGGCGCTGACGCGATCAAAGACGCGGTGATACATATCCAGCCATGCACA
CTGATACTCTTCACTCCACATGTCGGTGTACATTGAGTGCAGCCCGGCTAACGTATCCACGCCGTATTCG
GTGATGATAATCGGCTGATGCAGTTTCTCCTGCCAGGCCAGAAGTTCTTTTTCCAGTACCTTCTCTGCCG
TTTCCAAATCGCCGCTTTGGACATACCATCCGTAATAACGGTTCAGGCACAGCACATCAAAGAGATCGCT
GATGGTATCGGTGTGAGCGTCGCAGAACATTACATTGACGCAGGTGATCGGACGCGTCGGGTCGAGTTTA
CGCGTTGCTTCCGCCAGTGGCGCGAAATATTCCCGTGCACCTTGCGGACGGGTATCCGGTTCGTTGGCAA
TACTCCACATCACCACGCTTGGGTGGTTTTTGTCACGCGCTATCAGCTCTTTAATCGCCTGTAAGTGCGC
TTGCTGAGTTTCCCCGTTGACTGCCTCTTCGCTGTACAGTTCTTTCGGCTTGTTGCCCGCTTCGAAACCA
ATGCCTAAAGAGAGCGAAAAGCCGACAGCAGCAGTTTCATCAATCACCACGATGCCATGTTCATCTGCCC
AGTCGAGCATCTCTTCAGCGTAAGGGTAATGCGAGGTACGGTAGGAGTTGGCCCCAATCCAGTCCATTAA
TGCGTGGTCGTGCACCATCAGCACGTTATCGAATCCTTTGCCACGTAAGTCCGCATCTTCATGACGACCA
AAGCCAGTAAAGTAGAACGGTTTGTGGTTAATCAGGAACTGTTGGCCCTTCACTGCCACTGACCGGATGC
CGACGCGAAGCGGGTAGATATCACACTCTGTCTGGCTTTTGGCTGTGACGCACAGTTCATAGAGATAACC
TTCACCCGGTTGCCAGAGGTGCGGATTCACCACTTGCAAAGTCCCGCTAGTGCCTTGTCCAGTTGCAACC
ACCTGTTGATCCGCATCACGCAGTTCAACGCTGACATCACCATTGGCCACCACCTGCCAGTCAACAGACG
CGTGGTTACAGTCTTGCGCGACATGCGTCACCACGGTGATATCGTCCACCCAGGTGTTCGGCGTGGTGTA
GAGCATTACGCTGCGATGGATTCCGGCATAGTTAAAGAAATCATGGAAGTAAGACTGCTTTTTCTTGCCG
TTTTCGTCGGTAATCACCATTCCCGGCGGGATAGTCTGCCAGTTCAGTTCGTTGTTCACACAAACGGTGA
TACGTACACTTTTCCCGGCAATAACATACGGCGTGACATCGGCTTCAAATGGCGTATAGCCGCCCTGATG
CTCCATCACTTCCTGATTATTGACCCACACTTTGCCGTAATGAGTGACCGCATCGAAACGCAGCACGATA
CGCTGGCCTGCCCAACCTTTCGGTATAAAGACTTCGCGCTGATACCAGACGTTGCCCGCATAATTACGAA
TATCTGCATCGGCGAACTGATCGTTAAAACTGCCTGGCACAGCAATTGCCCGGCTTTCTTGTAACGCGCT
TTCCCACCAACGCTGATCAATTCCACAGTTTTCGCGATCCAGACTGAATGCCCACAGGCCGTCGAGTTTT
TTGATTTCACGGGTTGGGGTTTCTACAGGACGGACCATATTTATAGGTGTAATTTATGTAGCTGTAATTT
TTACCTTATTAATATTTTTTACGCTTTGCATTCGACGACTGAACTCCCAAATATATGTTTAACTCGTCTT
GGTCGTTTGAATTTTTGTTGCTGTGTTTCCTAATATTTTCCATCACCTTAAATATGTTATTGTAATCCTC
AATGTTGAACTTGCAATTGGACACGGCATAGTTTTCCATAGTCGTGTAAAACATGGTATTGGCTGCATTG
TAATACATCCGACTGAGCGGGTACGGATCTATGTGTTTGAGCAGCCTGTTCAAAAACTCTGCATCGTCGC
AAAACGGAATTTCGTCGACAGATCTGATCATGGAGATAATTAAAATGATAACCATCTCGCAAATAAATAA
GTATTTTACTGTTTTCGTAACAGTTTTGTAATAAAAAAACCTATAAATATAGGATCTATGCACCACCATC
ACCACCATCACCACTTGGTGCCCCGCGGATCCAATCGCATGAAGCTGATGATCGTCGGGAACACCGGTTC
TGGAAAGACAACCCTCTTGCAGCAGCTTATGAAGACTAAGAAGTCCGACTTGGGGATGCAGAGCGCCACT
GTGGGGATCGACGTGAAAGACTGGCCAATCCAAATCCGTGACAAGCGCAAGCGTGACTTAGTACTGAACG
TGTGGGACTTTGCCGGCAGGGAAGAGTTCTACTCTACGCATCCTCACTTCATGACTCAGCGTGCCCTCTA
TCTGGCAGTTTACGACCTCTCAAAGGGCCAGGCTGAGGTGGACGCCATGAAACCCTGGCTGTTTAACATC
AAGGCTCGTGCTTCCAGCTCCCCTGTGATCTTAGTCGGGACACACTTGGATGTTTCTGATGAGAAGCAGC
GTAAGGCATGTATGAGTAAGATCACCAAAGAGCTGTTGAACAAACGCGGCTTTCCCGCCATCCGTGATTA
CCACTTCGTCAACGCTACCGAGGAAAGCGACGCACTGGCCAAGTTACGTAAGACCATTATCAACGAAAGC
CTGAACTTCAAAATTCGCGACCAGCTGGTGGTCGGACAGCTGATCCCCGACTGCTACGTGGAACTTGAGA
AGATCATCCTGAGCGAGCGCAAGAATGTGCCTATCGAGTTTCCAGTGATCGATCGCAAACGTCTCCTCCA
GCTCGTGCGTGAGAATCAGCTGCAGCTCGACGAGAACGAGCTGCCTCATGCTGTGCACTTCCTTAACGAG
TCAGGTGTCCTCCTGCACTTCCAGGACCCGGCTCTCCAGCTGAGTGACCTCTATTTCGTGGAGCCAAAGT
GGCTCTGTAAAATTATGGCTCAAATCCTCACTGTCAAGGTAGAGGGCTGTCCAAAGCACCCAAAGGGCAT
CATCTCGCGTCGCGACGTGGAAAAGTTTCTCTCTAAGAAGCGCAAGTTTCCCAAGAACTACATGAGCCAG
TACTTTAAACTGTTGGAGAAGTTCCAGATCGCTCTGCCTATCGGCGAAGAGTACCTGTTGGTTCCTTCCT
CCCTGTCCGATCACCGCCCCGTGATTGAGCTGCCTCACTGCGAGAACAGCGAGATTATCATTCGCCTATA
CGAGATGCCGTACTTTCCGATGGGCTTCTGGTCAAGGCTCATCAATCGTCTGCTTGAAATCTCCCCATAT
ATGCTGAGCGGTCGTGAACGCGCTCTGAGGCCAAACCGGATGTACTGGCGCCAGGGGATTTACTTGAACT
GGTCCCCTGAGGCTTATTGTCTGGTGGGCTCGGAAGTCCTGGATAACCACCCCGAATCATTCCTGAAGAT
CACCGTTCCTTCCTGCCGTAAGGGTTGCATTCTATTGGGACAGGTGGTGGATCATATCGATTCCCTGATG
GAGGAGTGGTTCCCTGGCCTGTTGGAGATCGACATCTGTGGCGAGGGTGAGACCCTGCTGAAGAAGTGGG
CACTCTACAGTTTCAATGACGGCGAAGAACACCAGAAGATTCTGCTCGACGACCTCATGAAGAAGGCCGA
GGAGGGCGACCTGCTCGTGAACCCCGACCAGCCTAGGCTGACCATCCCCATCTCCCAGATTGCACCCGAC
CTTATCCTCGCTGACCTGCCTCGCAACATCATGCTGAACAATGACGAGCTGGAGTTTGAACAAGCACCCG
AGTTCCTGCTAGGCGACGGCTCTTTCGGTTCAGTTTACCGTGCTGCTTACGAGGGTGAAGAGGTTGCCGT
GAAGATTTTTAACAAGCACACTTCGCTCCGTCTGCTGCGTCAGGAGCTTGTGGTTCTCTGCCACCTGCAC
CACCCTTCCCTGATCTCCCTGCTGGCCGCCGGCATTAGGCCTCGCATGCTAGTGATGGAACTGGCCAGTA
AGGGTTCATTGGACCGCCTGCTGCAGCAGGACAAGGCTAGCCTGACCCGTACGCTCCAGCACCGTATCGC
CCTGCATGTGGCCGACGGACTGCGCTACTTGCACAGTGCCATGATCATTTATCGCGATCTGAAGCCTCAT
AATGTTCTTCTGTTCACGCTCTACCCAAACGCAGCTATCATTGCCAAAATTGCCGATTACGGCATAGCCC
AGTACTGCTGTCGTATGGGTATCAAGACTAGCGAGGGTACACCTGGGTTCCGCGCTCCCGAAGTCGCACG
CGGGAACGTGATCTACAACCAGCAGGCCGACGTGTACTCGTTTGGCCTGCTCCTGTATGACATTCTCACT
ACCGGAGGCCGGATTGTGGAGGGCCTGAAATTTCCCAACGAGTTCGACGAGCTGGAGATCCAGGGCAAGC
TGCCTGACCCCGTGAAGGAGTACGGTTGTGCACCCTGGCCTATGGTGGAGAAGCTCATTAAGCAGTGTCT
GAAGGAGAACCCTCAGGAACGCCCCACAAGCGCCCAGGTGTTCGACATTCTAAACTCTGCAGAGTTAGTG
TGTCTGACTAGGCGTATCTTACTCCCGAAGAACGTGATCGTTGAGTGCATGGTGGCAACGCACCACAACT
CGCGTAACGCTAGCATCTGGTTAGGATGTGGGCATACCGATCGTGGCCAGCTGAGTTTCCTCGACCTCAA
CACCGAGGGGTATACTAGCGAGGAGGTCGCTGATTCACGCATTCTGTGCCTCGCCCTTGTCCATCTGCCT
GTTGAGTAAAGCTTGCGGCCGCACTCGAGCACCACCACCACCACCACTAACCTAGGTAGCTGAGCGCATG
CAAGCTGATCCGGGTTATTAGTACATTTATTAAGCGCTAGATTCTGTGCGTTGTTGATTTACAGACAATT
GTTGTACGTATTTTAATAATTCATTAAATTTATAATCTTTAGGGTGGTATGTTAGAGCGAAAATCAAATG
ATTTTCAGCGTCTTTATATCTGAATTTAAATATTAAATCCTCAATAGATTTGTAAAATAGGTTTCGATTA
GTTTCAAACAAGGGTTGTTTTTCCGAACCGATGGCTGGACTATCTAATGGATTTTCGCTCAACGCCACAA
AACTTGCCAAATCTTGTAGCAGCAATCTAGCTTTGTCGATATTCGTTTGTGTTTTGTTTTGTAATAAAGG
TTCGACGTCGTTCAAAATATTATGCGCTTTTGTATTTCTTTCATCACTGTCGTTAGTGTACAATTGACTC
GACGTAAACACGTTAAATAGAGCTTGGACATATTTAACATCGGGCGTGTTAGCTTTATTAGGCCGATTAT
CGTCGTCGTCCCAACCCTCGTCGTTAGAAGTTGCTTCCGAAGACGATTTTGCCATAGCCACACGACGCCT
ATTAATTGTGTCGGCTAACACGTCCGCGATCAAATTTGTAGTTGAGCTTTTTGGAATTATTTCTGATTGC
GGGCGTTTTTGGGCGGGTTTCAATCTAACTGTGCCCGATTTTAATTCAGACAACACGTTAGAAAGCGATG
GTGCAGGCGGTGGTAACATTTCAGACGGCAAATCTACTAATGGCGGCGGTGGTGGAGCTGATGATAAATC
TACCATCGGTGGAGGCGCAGGCGGGGCTGGCGGCGGAGGCGGAGGCGGAGGTGGTGGCGGTGATGCAGAC
GGCGGTTTAGGCTCAAATGTCTCTTTAGGCAACACAGTCGGCACCTCAACTATTGTACTGGTTTCGGGCG
CCGTTTTTGGTTTGACCGGTCTGAGACGAGTGCGATTTTTTTCGTTTCTAATAGCTTCCAACAATTGTTG
TCTGTCGTCTAAAGGTGCAGCGGGTTGAGGTTCCGTCGGCATTGGTGGAGCGGGCGGCAATTCAGACATC
GATGGTGGTGGTGGTGGTGGAGGCGCTGGAATGTTAGGCACGGGAGAAGGTGGTGGCGGCGGTGCCGCCG
GTATAATTTGTTCTGGTTTAGTTTGTTCGCGCACGATTGTGGGCACCGGCGCAGGCGCCGCTGGCTGCAC
AACGGAAGGTCGTCTGCTTCGAGGCAGCGCTTGGGGTGGTGGCAATTCAATATTATAATTGGAATACAAA
TCGTAAAAATCTGCTATAAGCATTGTAATTTCGCTATCGTTTACCGTGCCGATATTTAACAACCGCTCAA
TGTAAGCAATTGTATTGTAAAGAGATTGTCTCAAGCTCGGATCGATCCCGCACGCCGATAACAAGCCTTT
TCATTTTTACTACAGCATTGTAGTGGCGAGACACTTCGCTGTCGTCGAGGTTTAAACGCTTCCTCGCTCA
CTGACTCGCTGCGCTCGGTCGTTCGGCTGCGGCGAGCGGTATCAGCTCACTCAAAGGCGGTAATACGGTT
ATCCACAGAATCAGGGGATAACGCAGGAAAGAACATGTGAGCAAAAGGCCAGCAAAAGGCCAGGAACCGT
AAAAAGGCCGCGTTGCTGGCGTTTTTCCATAGGCTCCGCCCCCCTGACGAGCATCACAAAAATCGACGCT
CAAGTCAGAGGTGGCGAAACCCGACAGGACTATAAAGATACCAGGCGTTTCCCCCTGGAAGCTCCCTCGT
GCGCTCTCCTGTTCCGACCCTGCCGCTTACCGGATACCTGTCCGCCTTTCTCCCTTCGGGAAGCGTGGCG
CTTTCTCATAGCTCACGCTGTAGGTATCTCAGTTCGGTGTAGGTCGTTCGCTCCAAGCTGGGCTGTGTGC
ACGAACCCCCCGTTCAGCCCGACCGCTGCGCCTTATCCGGTAACTATCGTCTTGAGTCCAACCCGGTAAG
ACACGACTTATCGCCACTGGCAGCAGCCACTGGTAACAGGATTAGCAGAGCGAGGTATGTAGGCGGTGCT
ACAGAGTTCTTGAAGTGGTGGCCTAACTACGGCTACACTAGAAGGACAGTATTTGGTATCTGCGCTCTGC
TGAAGCCAGTTACCTTCGGAAAAAGAGTTGGTAGCTCTTGATCCGGCAAACAAACCACCGCTGGTAGCGG
TGGTTTTTTTGTTTGCAAGCAGCAGATTACGCGCAGAAAAAAAGGATCTCAAGAAGATCCTTTGATCTTT
TCTACGGGGTCTGACGCTCAGTGGAACGAAAACTCACGTTAAGGGATTTTGGTCATGAGATTATCAAAAA
GGATCTTCACCTAGATCCTTTTAAATTAAAAATGAAGTTTTAAATCAATCTAAAGTATATATGAGTAAAC
TTGGTCTGACAGTTACCAATGCTTAATCAGTGAGGCACCTATCTCAGCGATCTGTCTATTTCGTTCATCC
ATAGTTGCCTGACTCCCCGTCGTGTAGATAACTACGATACGGGAGGGCTTACCATCTGGCCCCAGTGCTG
CAATGATACCGCGAGACCCACGCTCACCGGCTCCAGATTTATCAGCAATAAACCAGCCAGCCGGAAGGGC
CGAGCGCAGAAGTGGTCCTGCAACTTTATCCGCCTCCATCCAGTCTATTAATTGTTGCCGGGAAGCTAGA
GTAAGTAGTTCGCCAGTTAATAGTTTGCGCAACGTTGTTGCCATTGCTACAGGCATCGTGGTGTCACGCT
CGTCGTTTGGTATGGCTTCATTCAGCTCCGGTTCCCAACGATCAAGGCGAGTTACATGATCCCCCATGTT
GTGCAAAAAAGCGGTTAGCTCCTTCGGTCCTCCGATCGTTGTCAGAAGTAAGTTGGCCGCAGTGTTATCA
CTCATGGTTATGGCAGCACTGCATAATTCTCTTACTGTCATGCCATCCGTAAGATGCTTTTCTGTGACTG
GTGAGTACTCAACCAAGTCATTCTGAGAATAGTGTATGCGGCGACCGAGTTGCTCTTGCCCGGCGTCAAT
ACGGGATAATACCGCGCCACATAGCAGAACTTTAAAAGTGCTCATCATTGGAAAACGTTCTTCGGGGCGA
AAACTCTCAAGGATCTTACCGCTGTTGAGATCCAGTTCGATGTAACCCACTCGTGCACCCAACTGATCTT
CAGCATCTTTTACTTTCACCAGCGTTTCTGGGTGAGCAAAAACAGGAAGGCAAAATGCCGCAAAAAAGGG
AATAAGGGCGACACGGAAATGTTGAATACTCATACTCTTCCTTTTTCAATATTATTGAAGCATTTATCAG
GGTTATTGTCTCATGAGCGGATACATATTTGAATGTATTTAGAAAAATAAACAAATAGGGGTTCCGCGCA
CATTTCCCCGAAAAGTGCCACCTG
[124 nt withheld, positions 9545-9668]
C
[91 nt withheld, positions 9670-9760]
A
[49 nt withheld, positions 9762-9810]
CCTTTGACGTTGGAGTCCACGTTCTTT
[37 nt withheld, positions 9838-9874]
ACCCTATCTCGGTCTATTCTTTTGATTTATAAGGGATTTTGCCGATTTCGGCCTATTGGTTAAAAAATGA
GCTGATTTAACAAAAATTTAACGCGAATTTTAACAAAATATTAACGTTTACAATTTCCCATTCGCCATTC
AGGCTGCGCAACTGTTGGGAAGGGCGATCGGTGCGGGCCTCTTCGCTATTACGCCA
