>Addgene plasmid #40511 | pEMB018 / LRRK2_BC_1333_2210 | addgene partial sequence | sequence record 54012 | DSP2466For 5'-GAATTTCGTCGACAGATC-3'
TCTCGCAATAAATAAGTATTTTACTGTTTTCGTAACAGTTTTGTAATAAAAAAACCTATAAATATAGGAT
CTATGCACCACCATCACCACCATCACCACTTGGTGCCCCGCGGATCCAATCGCATGAAGCTGATGATCGT
CGGGAACACCGGTTCTGGAAAGACAACCCTCTTGCAGCAGCTTATGAAGACTAAGAAGTCCGACTTGGGG
ATGCAGAGCGCCACTGTGGGGATCGACGTGAAAGACTGGCCAATCCAAATCCGTGACAAGCGCAAGCGTG
ACTTAGTACTGAACGTGTGGGACTTTGCCGGCAGGGAAGAGTTCTACTCTACGCATCCTCACTTCATGAC
TCAGCGTGCCCTCTATCTGGCAGTTTACGACCTCTCAAAGGGCCAGGCTGAGGTGGACGCCATGAAACCC
TGGCTGTTTAACATCAAGGCTCGTGCTTCCAGCTCCCCTGTGATCTTAGTCGGGACACACTTGGATGTTT
CTGATGAGAAGCAGCGTAAGGCATGTATGAGTAAGATCACCAAAGAGCTGTTGAACAAACGCGGCTTTCC
CGCCATCCGTGATTACCACTTCGTCAACGCTACCGAGGAAAGCGACGCACTGGCCAAGTTACGTAAGACC
ATTATCAACGAAAGCCTGAACTTCAAAATTCGCGACCAGCTGGTGGTCGGACAGCTGATCCCCGACTGCT
ACGTGGAACTTGAGAAGATCATCCTGAGCGAGCGCAAGAATGTGCCTATCGAGTTTCCAGTGATCGATCG
CAAACGTCTCCTCCAGCTCGTGCGTGAGAATCAGCTGCAGCTCGACGAGAACGAGCTGCCTCATGCTGTG
CACTTCCTTAACGAGTCAGGTGTCCTCCTGCACTTC
