>Addgene plasmid #40511 | pEMB018 / LRRK2_BC_1333_2210 | addgene partial sequence | sequence record 54013 | DSP2466Rev 5'-AATAACCCGGATCAGCTT-3'
GGTGGTGGTGGTGGTGCTCGAGTGCGGCCGCAAGCTTTACTCAACAGGCAGATGGACAAGGGCGAGGCAC
AGAATGCGTGAATCAGCGACCTCCTCGCTAGTATACCCCTCGGTGTTGAGGTCGAGGAAACTCAGCTGGC
CACGATCGGTATGCCCACATCCTAACCAGATGCTAGCGTTACGCGAGTTGTGGTGCGTTGCCACCATGCA
CTCAACGATCACGTTCTTCGGGAGTAAGATACGCCTAGTCAGACACACTAACTCTGCAGAGTTTAGAATG
TCGAACACCTGGGCGCTTGTGGGGCGTTCCTGAGGGTTCTCCTTCAGACACTGCTTAATGAGCTTCTCCA
CCATAGGCCAGGGTGCACAACCGTACTCCTTCACGGGGTCAGGCAGCTTGCCCTGGATCTCCAGCTCGTC
GAACTCGTTGGGAAATTTCAGGCCCTCCACAATCCGGCCTCCGGTAGTGAGAATGTCATACAGGAGCAGG
CCAAACGAGTACACGTCGGCCTGCTGGTTGTAGATCACGTTCCCGCGTGCGACTTCGGGAGCGCGGAACC
CAGGTGTACCCTCGCTAGTCTTGATACCCATACGACAGCAGTACTGGGCTATGCCGTAATCGGCAATTTT
GGCAATGATAGCTGCGTTTGGGTAGAGCGTGAACAGAAGAACATTATGAGGCTTCAGATCGCGATAAATG
ATCATGGCACTGTGCAAGTAGCGCAGTCCGTCGGCCACATGCAGGGCGATACGGTGCTGGAGCGTACGGG
TCAGGCTAGCCTTGTCCTGCTGCAGCAGGCGGTCCAATGAACCCTTACTGGCCAGTTCCATCACTAGCAT
GCGAGGCCTAATGCCGGC
